>Addgene plasmid #113950 | pcDNA3.1(+)-HLA-Flag-natT1R3 | depositor full sequence | sequence record 215298 | pcDNA3.1(+)-HLA-Flag-natT1R3 sequence 7960 bps
CTCGAGTCTAGAGGGCCCGTTTAAACCCGCTGATCAGCCTCGACTGTGCCTTCTAGTTGCCAGCCATCTG
TTGTTTGCCCCTCCCCCGTGCCTTCCTTGACCCTGGAAGGTGCCACTCCCACTGTCCTTTCCTAATAAAA
TGAGGAAATTGCATCGCATTGTCTGAGTAGGTGTCATTCTATTCTGGGGGGTGGGGTGGGGCAGGACAGC
AAGGGGGAGGATTGGGAAGACAATAGCAGGCATGCTGGGGATGCGGTGGGCTCTATGGCTTCTGAGGCGG
AAAGAACCAGCTGGGGCTCTAGGGGGTATCCCC
[124 nt withheld, positions 314-437]
C
[91 nt withheld, positions 439-529]
A
[49 nt withheld, positions 531-579]
CCTTTGACGTTGGAGTCCACGTTCTTT
[37 nt withheld, positions 607-643]
ACCCTATCTCGGTCTATTCTTTTGATTTATAAGGGATTTTGCCGATTTCGGCCTATTGGTTAAAAAATGA
GCTGATTTAACAAAAATTTAACGCGAATTAATTCTGTGGAATGTGTGTCAGTTAGGGTGTGGAAAGTCCC
CAGGCTCCCCAGCAGGCAGAAGTATGCAAAGCATGCATCTCAATTAGTCAGCAACCAGGTGTGGAAAGTC
CCCAGGCTCCCCAGCAGGCAGAAGTATGCAAAGCATGCATCTCAATTAGTCAGCAACCATAGTCCCGCCC
CTAACTCCGCCCATCCCGCCCCTAACTCCGCCCAGTTCCGCCCATTCTCCGCCCCATGGCTGACTAATTT
TTTTTATTTATGCAGAGGCCGAGGCCGCCTCTGCCTCTGAGCTATTCCAGAAGTAGTGAGGAGGCTTTTT
TGGAGGCCTAGGCTTTTGCAAAAAGCTCCCGGGAGCTTGTATATCCATTTTCGGATCTGATCAAGAGACA
GGATGAGGATCGTTTCGCATGATTGAACAAGATGGATTGCACGCAGGTTCTCCGGCCGCTTGGGTGGAGA
GGCTATTCGGCTATGACTGGGCACAACAGACAATCGGCTGCTCTGATGCCGCCGTGTTCCGGCTGTCAGC
GCAGGGGCGCCCGGTTCTTTTTGTCAAGACCGACCTGTCCGGTGCCCTGAATGAACTGCAGGACGAGGCA
GCGCGGCTATCGTGGCTGGCCACGACGGGCGTTCCTTGCGCAGCTGTGCTCGACGTTGTCACTGAAGCGG
GAAGGGACTGGCTGCTATTGGGCGAAGTGCCGGGGCAGGATCTCCTGTCATCTCACCTTGCTCCTGCCGA
GAAAGTATCCATCATGGCTGATGCAATGCGGCGGCTGCATACGCTTGATCCGGCTACCTGCCCATTCGAC
CACCAAGCGAAACATCGCATCGAGCGAGCACGTACTCGGATGGAAGCCGGTCTTGTCGATCAGGATGATC
TGGACGAAGAGCATCAGGGGCTCGCGCCAGCCGAACTGTTCGCCAGGCTCAAGGCGCGCATGCCCGACGG
CGAGGATCTCGTCGTGACCCATGGCGATGCCTGCTTGCCGAATATCATGGTGGAAAATGGCCGCTTTTCT
GGATTCATCGACTGTGGCCGGCTGGGTGTGGCGGACCGCTATCAGGACATAGCGTTGGCTACCCGTGATA
TTGCTGAAGAGCTTGGCGGCGAATGGGCTGACCGCTTCCTCGTGCTTTACGGTATCGCCGCTCCCGATTC
GCAGCGCATCGCCTTCTATCGCCTTCTTGACGAGTTCTTCTGAGCGGGACTCTGGGGTTCGAAATGACCG
ACCAAGCGACGCCCAACCTGCCATCACGAGATTTCGATTCCACCGCCGCCTTCTATGAAAGGTTGGGCTT
CGGAATCGTTTTCCGGGACGCCGGCTGGATGATCCTCCAGCGCGGGGATCTCATGCTGGAGTTCTTCGCC
CACCCCAACTTGTTTATTGCAGCTTATAATGGTTACAAATAAAGCAATAGCATCACAAATTTCACAAATA
AAGCATTTTTTTCACTGCATTCTAGTTGTGGTTTGTCCAAACTCATCAATGTATCTTATCATGTCTGTAT
ACCGTCGACCTCTAGCTAGAGCTTGGCGTAATCATGGTCATAGCTGTTTCCTGTGTGAAATTGTTATCCG
CTCACAATTCCACACAACATACGAGCCGGAAGCATAAAGTGTAAAGCCTGGGGTGCCTAATGAGTGAGCT
AACTCACATTAATTGCGTTGCGCTCACTGCCCGCTTTCCAGTCGGGAAACCTGTCGTGCCAGCTGCATTA
ATGAATCGGCCAACGCGCGGGGAGAGGCGGTTTGCGTATTGGGCGCTCTTCCGCTTCCTCGCTCACTGAC
TCGCTGCGCTCGGTCGTTCGGCTGCGGCGAGCGGTATCAGCTCACTCAAAGGCGGTAATACGGTTATCCA
CAGAATCAGGGGATAACGCAGGAAAGAACATGTGAGCAAAAGGCCAGCAAAAGGCCAGGAACCGTAAAAA
GGCCGCGTTGCTGGCGTTTTTCCATAGGCTCCGCCCCCCTGACGAGCATCACAAAAATCGACGCTCAAGT
CAGAGGTGGCGAAACCCGACAGGACTATAAAGATACCAGGCGTTTCCCCCTGGAAGCTCCCTCGTGCGCT
CTCCTGTTCCGACCCTGCCGCTTACCGGATACCTGTCCGCCTTTCTCCCTTCGGGAAGCGTGGCGCTTTC
TCATAGCTCACGCTGTAGGTATCTCAGTTCGGTGTAGGTCGTTCGCTCCAAGCTGGGCTGTGTGCACGAA
CCCCCCGTTCAGCCCGACCGCTGCGCCTTATCCGGTAACTATCGTCTTGAGTCCAACCCGGTAAGACACG
ACTTATCGCCACTGGCAGCAGCCACTGGTAACAGGATTAGCAGAGCGAGGTATGTAGGCGGTGCTACAGA
GTTCTTGAAGTGGTGGCCTAACTACGGCTACACTAGAAGAACAGTATTTGGTATCTGCGCTCTGCTGAAG
CCAGTTACCTTCGGAAAAAGAGTTGGTAGCTCTTGATCCGGCAAACAAACCACCGCTGGTAGCGGTTTTT
TTGTTTGCAAGCAGCAGATTACGCGCAGAAAAAAAGGATCTCAAGAAGATCCTTTGATCTTTTCTACGGG
GTCTGACGCTCAGTGGAACGAAAACTCACGTTAAGGGATTTTGGTCATGAGATTATCAAAAAGGATCTTC
ACCTAGATCCTTTTAAATTAAAAATGAAGTTTTAAATCAATCTAAAGTATATATGAGTAAACTTGGTCTG
ACAGTTACCAATGCTTAATCAGTGAGGCACCTATCTCAGCGATCTGTCTATTTCGTTCATCCATAGTTGC
CTGACTCCCCGTCGTGTAGATAACTACGATACGGGAGGGCTTACCATCTGGCCCCAGTGCTGCAATGATA
CCGCGAGACCCACGCTCACCGGCTCCAGATTTATCAGCAATAAACCAGCCAGCCGGAAGGGCCGAGCGCA
GAAGTGGTCCTGCAACTTTATCCGCCTCCATCCAGTCTATTAATTGTTGCCGGGAAGCTAGAGTAAGTAG
TTCGCCAGTTAATAGTTTGCGCAACGTTGTTGCCATTGCTACAGGCATCGTGGTGTCACGCTCGTCGTTT
GGTATGGCTTCATTCAGCTCCGGTTCCCAACGATCAAGGCGAGTTACATGATCCCCCATGTTGTGCAAAA
AAGCGGTTAGCTCCTTCGGTCCTCCGATCGTTGTCAGAAGTAAGTTGGCCGCAGTGTTATCACTCATGGT
TATGGCAGCACTGCATAATTCTCTTACTGTCATGCCATCCGTAAGATGCTTTTCTGTGACTGGTGAGTAC
TCAACCAAGTCATTCTGAGAATAGTGTATGCGGCGACCGAGTTGCTCTTGCCCGGCGTCAATACGGGATA
ATACCGCGCCACATAGCAGAACTTTAAAAGTGCTCATCATTGGAAAACGTTCTTCGGGGCGAAAACTCTC
AAGGATCTTACCGCTGTTGAGATCCAGTTCGATGTAACCCACTCGTGCACCCAACTGATCTTCAGCATCT
TTTACTTTCACCAGCGTTTCTGGGTGAGCAAAAACAGGAAGGCAAAATGCCGCAAAAAAGGGAATAAGGG
CGACACGGAAATGTTGAATACTCATACTCTTCCTTTTTCAATATTATTGAAGCATTTATCAGGGTTATTG
TCTCATGAGCGGATACATATTTGAATGTATTTAGAAAAATAAACAAATAGGGGTTCCGCGCACATTTCCC
CGAAAAGTGCCACCTGACGTCGACGGATCGGGAGATCTCCCGATCCCCTATGGTGCACTCTCAGTACAAT
CTGCTCTGATGCCGCATAGTTAAGCCAGTATCTGCTCCCTGCTTGTGTGTTGGAGGTCGCTGAGTAGTGC
GCGAGCAAAATTTAAGCTACAACAAGGCAAGGCTTGACCGACAATTGCATGAAGAATCTGCTTAGGGTTA
GGCGTTTTGCGCTGCTTCGCGATGTACGGGCCAGATATACGCGTTGACATTGATTATTGACTAGTTATTA
ATAGTAATCAATTACGGGGTCATTAGTTCATAGCCCATATATGGAGTTCCGCGTTACATAACTTACGGTA
AATGGCCCGCCTGGCTGACCGCCCAACGACCCCCGCCCATTGACGTCAATAATGACGTATGTTCCCATAG
TAACGCCAATAGGGACTTTCCATTGACGTCAATGGGTGGAGTATTTACGGTAAACTGCCCACTTGGCAGT
ACATCAAGTGTATCATATGCCAAGTACGCCCCCTATTGACGTCAATGACGGTAAATGGCCCGCCTGGCAT
TATGCCCAGTACATGACCTTATGGGACTTTCCTACTTGGCAGTACATCTACGTATTAGTCATCGCTATTA
CCATGGTGATGCGGTTTTGGCAGTACATCAATGGGCGTGGATAGCGGTTTGACTCACGGGGATTTCCAAG
TCTCCACCCCATTGACGTCAATGGGAGTTTGTTTTGGCACCAAAATCAACGGGACTTTCCAAAATGTCGT
AACAACTCCGCCCCATTGACGCAAATGGGCGGTAGGCGTGTACGGTGGGAGGTCTATATAAGCAGAGCTC
TCTGGCTAACTAGAGAACCCACTGCTTACTGGCTTATCGAAATTAATACGACTCACTATAGGGAGACCCA
AGCTGGCTAGCGCCACCATGGCCGTCATGGCGCCCCGAACCCTCGTCCTGCTACTCTCGGGGGCCCTGGC
CCTGACCCAGACCTGGGCGGGCTCCGACTACAAGGACGATGATGACAAGGGAGGATCCGCCCCATTGTGC
CTGTCACAGCAACTTAGGATGAAGGGGGACTACGTGCTGGGGGGGCTGTTCCCCCTGGGCGAGGCCGAGG
AGGCTGGCCTCCGCAGCCGGACACGGCCCAGCAGCCCTGTGTGCACCAGGTTCTCCTCAAACGGCCTGCT
CTGGGCACTGGCCATGAAAATGGCCGTGGAGGAGATCAACAACAAGTCGGATCTGCTGCCCGGGCTGCGC
CTGGGCTACGACCTCTTTGATACGTGCTCGGAGCCTGTGGTGGCCATGAAGCCCAGCCTCATGTTCCTGG
CCAAGGCAGGCAGCCGCGACATCGCCGCCTACTGCAACTACACGCAGTACCAGCCCCGTGTGCTGGCTGT
CATCGGGCCCCACTCGTCAGAGCTCGCCATGGTCACCGGCAAGTTCTTCAGCTTCTTCCTCATGCCCCAG
GTCAGCTACGGTGCTAGCATGGAGCTGCTGAGCGCCCGGGAGACCTTCCCCTCCTTCTTCCGCACCGTGC
CCAGCGACCGTGTGCAGCTGACGGCCGCCGCGGAGCTGCTGCAGGAGTTCGGCTGGAACTGGGTGGCCGC
CCTGGGCAGCGACGACGAGTACGGCCGGCAGGGCCTGAGCATCTTCTCGGCCCTGGCCGCGGCACGCGGC
ATCTGCATCGCGCACGAGGGCCTGGTGCCGCTGCCCCGTGCCGATGACTCGCGGCTGGGGAAGGTGCAGG
ACGTCCTGCACCAGGTGAACCAGAGCAGCGTGCAGGTGGTGCTGCTGTTCGCCTCCGTGCACGCCGCCCA
CGCCCTCTTCAACTACAGCATCAGCAGCAGGCTCTCGCCCAAGGTGTGGGTGGCCAGCGAGGCCTGGCTG
ACCTCTGACCTGGTCATGGGGCTGCCCGGCATGGCCCAGATGGGCACGGTGCTTGGCTTCCTCCAGAGGG
GTGCCCAGCTGCACGAGTTCCCCCAGTACGTGAAGACGCACCTGGCCCTGGCCACCGACCCGGCCTTCTG
CTCTGCCCTGGGCGAGAGGGAGCAGGGTCTGGAGGAGGACGTGGTGGGCCAGCGCTGCCCGCAGTGTGAC
TGCATCACGCTGCAGAACGTGAGCGCAGGGCTAAATCACCACCAGACGTTCTCTGTCTACGCAGCTGTGT
ATAGCGTGGCCCAGGCCCTGCACAACACTCTTCAGTGCAACGCCTCAGGCTGCCCCGCGCAGGACCCCGT
GAAGCCCTGGCAGCTCCTGGAGAACATGTACAACCTGACCTTCCACGTGGGCGGGCTGCCGCTGCGGTTC
GACAGCAGCGGAAACGTGGACATGGAGTACGACCTGAAGCTGTGGGTGTGGCAGGGCTCAGTGCCCAGGC
TCCACGACGTGGGCAGGTTCAACGGCAGCCTCAGGACAGAGCGCCTGAAGATCCGCTGGCACACGTCTGA
CAACCAGAAGCCCGTGTCCCGGTGCTCGCGGCAGTGCCAGGAGGGCCAGGTGCGCCGGGTCAAGGGGTTC
CACTCCTGCTGCTACGACTGTGTGGACTGCGAGGCGGGCAGCTACCGGCAAAACCCAGACGACATCGCCT
GCACCTTTTGTGGCCAGGATGAGTGGTCCCCGGAGCGAAGCACACGCTGCTTCCGCCGCAGGTCTCGGTT
CCTGGCATGGGGCGAGCCGGCTGTGCTGCTGCTGCTCCTGCTGCTGAGCCTGGCGCTGGGCCTTGTGCTG
GCTGCTTTGGGGCTGTTCGTTCACCATCGGGACAGCCCACTGGTTCAGGCCTCGGGGGGGCCCCTGGCCT
GCTTTGGCCTGGTGTGCCTGGGCCTGGTCTGCCTCAGCGTCCTCCTGTTCCCTGGCCAGCCCAGCCCTGC
CCGATGCCTGGCCCAGCAGCCCTTGTCCCACCTCCCGCTCACGGGCTGCCTGAGCACACTCTTCCTGCAG
GCGGCCGAGATCTTCGTGGAGTCAGAACTGCCTCTGAGCTGGGCAGACCGGCTGAGTGGCTGCCTGCGGG
GGCCCTGGGCCTGGCTGGTGGTGCTGCTGGCCATGCTGGTGGAGGTCGCACTGTGCACCTGGTACCTGGT
GGCCTTCCCGCCGGAGGTGGTGACGGACTGGCACATGCTGCCCACGGAGGCGCTGGTGCACTGCCGCACA
CGCTCCTGGGTCAGCTTCGGCCTAGCGCACGCCACCAATGCCACGCTGGCCTTTCTCTGCTTCCTGGGCA
CTTTCCTGGTGCGGAGCCAGCCGGGCCGCTACAACCGTGCCCGTGGCCTCACCTTTGCCATGCTGGCCTA
CTTCATCACCTGGGTCTCCTTTGTGCCCCTCCTGGCCAATGTGCAGGTGGTCCTCAGGCCCGCCGTGCAG
ATGGGCGCCCTCCTGCTCTGTGTCCTGGGCATCCTGGCTGCCTTCCACCTGCCCAGGTGTTACCTGCTCA
TGCGGCAGCCAGGGCTCAACACCCCCGAGTTCTTCCTGGGAGGGGGCCCTGGGGATGCCCAAGGCCAGAA
TGACGGGAACACAGGAAATCAGGGGAAACATGAGTGA
Features (pLannotate 1.2.2; 22 found; start..end, strand, type, name):
     44..268     +  polyA_signal   bGH poly(A) signal: bovine growth hormone polyadenylation signal
    272..293     +  promoter       SV40 promoter (fragment): SV40 enhancer and early promoter
    314..742     +  rep_origin     f1 ori (sequence partly withheld): f1 bacteriophage origin of replication; arrow indicates direction of (+) strand synthesis
    756..1085    +  promoter       SV40 promoter: SV40 enhancer and early promoter
   1152..1943    +  CDS            neo: KKA2_KLEPN - Also known as kan, nptII. Experimental evidence at protein level: Swiss-Prot protein existence level 1. Resistance to kanamycin, neomycin, paromomycin, ribostamycin, butirosin and gentamicin B. From Klebsiella pneumoniae.
   1967..2125    +  CDS            ble (fragment): BLE_KLEPN - Experimental evidence at protein level: Swiss-Prot protein existence level 1. Binding protein with a strong affinity to the bleomycin family of antibiotics. Binds to CL990; an antimitotic-antibiotic compound. From Klebsiella pneumoniae.
   2120..2241    +  polyA_signal   SV40 poly(A) signal: SV40 polyadenylation signal
   2314..2330    -  protein_bind   lac operator: The lac repressor binds to the lac operator to inhibit transcription in E. coli. This inhibition can be relieved by adding lactose or isopropyl-β-D-thiogalactopyranoside (IPTG). lac repressor encoded by lacI
   2338..2368    -  promoter       lac promoter: promoter for the E. coli lac operon
   2383..2404    -  protein_bind   CAP binding site: CAP binding activates transcription in the presence of cAMP. E. coli catabolite activator protein
   2417..2509    -  CDS            lacI (fragment): lac repressor; lacI; The lac repressor binds to the lac operator to inhibit transcription in E. coli. This inhibition can be relieved by adding lactose or isopropyl-β-D-thiogalactopyranoside (IPTG).
   2692..3277    -  rep_origin     ori: high-copy-number ColE1/pMB1/pBR322/pUC origin of replication
   3448..4308    -  CDS            AmpR: β-lactamase; bla; confers resistance to ampicillin, carbenicillin, and related antibiotics
   4309..4413    -  promoter       AmpR promoter: bla
   4472..4524    -  misc_feature   bom (fragment): basis of mobility region from pBR322
   4679..5058    +  enhancer       CMV enhancer: human cytomegalovirus immediate early enhancer
   5059..5262    +  promoter       CMV promoter: human cytomegalovirus (CMV) immediate early promoter
   5258..5291    +  LTR            5' LTR (truncated) (fragment): truncated 5' long terminal repeat (LTR) from HIV-1
   5307..5325    +  promoter       T7 promoter: promoter for bacteriophage T7 RNA polymerase
   5351..5428    +  CDS            HLA-A (fragment): HLAA_HUMAN - Also known as HLAA. Experimental evidence at protein level: Swiss-Prot protein existence level 1. Allele A*74:01: Presents immunodominant HIV-1 epitopes derived from gag-pol (GQMVHQAISPR, QIYPGIKVR) and rev (RQIHSISER), carrying an aliphatic residue at position 2 and Arg anchor residue at the C-terminus. May contribute to viral load control in chronic HIV-1 infection. From Homo sapiens (Human).
   5429..5453    +  CDS            3xFLAG (fragment): three tandem FLAG® epitope tags
   5453..7957    +  CDS            TAS1R3: TS1R3_HUMAN - Also known as T1R3, TR3. Experimental evidence at protein level: Swiss-Prot protein existence level 1. Putative taste receptor. TAS1R1/TAS1R3 responds to the umami taste stimulus (the taste of monosodium glutamate). TAS1R2/TAS1R3 recognizes diverse natural and synthetic sweeteners. TAS1R3 is essential for the recognition and response to the disaccharide trehalose (By similarity). Sequence differences within and between species can significantly influence the selectivity and specificity of taste responses. From Homo sapiens (Human).
