>Addgene plasmid #113950 | pcDNA3.1(+)-HLA-Flag-natT1R3 | addgene full sequence | sequence record 224188 | Addgene NGS Result
CTCGAGTCTAGAGGGCCCGTTTAAACCCGCTGATCAGCCTCGACTGTGCCTTCTAGTTGCCAGCCATCTG
TTGTTTGCCCCTCCCCCGTGCCTTCCTTGACCCTGGAAGGTGCCACTCCCACTGTCCTTTCCTAATAAAA
TGAGGAAATTGCATCGCATTGTCTGAGTAGGTGTCATTCTATTCTGGGGGGTGGGGTGGGGCAGGACAGC
AAGGGGGAGGATTGGGAAGACAATAGCAGGCATGCTGGGGATGCGGTGGGCTCTATGGCTTCTGAGGCGG
AAAGAACCAGCTGGGGCTCTAGGGGGTATCCCC
[124 nt withheld, positions 314-437]
C
[91 nt withheld, positions 439-529]
A
[49 nt withheld, positions 531-579]
CCTTTGACGTTGGAGTCCACGTTCTTT
[37 nt withheld, positions 607-643]
ACCCTATCTCGGTCTATTCTTTTGATTTATAAGGGATTTTGCCGATTTCGGCCTATTGGTTAAAAAATGA
GCTGATTTAACAAAAATTTAACGCGAATTAATTCTGTGGAATGTGTGTCAGTTAGGGTGTGGAAAGTCCC
CAGGCTCCCCAGCAGGCAGAAGTATGCAAAGCATGCATCTCAATTAGTCAGCAACCAGGTGTGGAAAGTC
CCCAGGCTCCCCAGCAGGCAGAAGTATGCAAAGCATGCATCTCAATTAGTCAGCAACCATAGTCCCGCCC
CTAACTCCGCCCATCCCGCCCCTAACTCCGCCCAGTTCCGCCCATTCTCCGCCCCATGGCTGACTAATTT
TTTTTATTTATGCAGAGGCCGAGGCCGCCTCTGCCTCTGAGCTATTCCAGAAGTAGTGAGGAGGCTTTTT
TGGAGGCCTAGGCTTTTGCAAAAAGCTCCCGGGAGCTTGTATATCCATTTTCGGATCTGATCAAGAGACA
GGATGAGGATCGTTTCGCATGATTGAACAAGATGGATTGCACGCAGGTTCTCCGGCCGCTTGGGTGGAGA
GGCTATTCGGCTATGACTGGGCACAACAGACAATCGGCTGCTCTGATGCCGCCGTGTTCCGGCTGTCAGC
GCAGGGGCGCCCGGTTCTTTTTGTCAAGACCGACCTGTCCGGTGCCCTGAATGAACTGCAGGACGAGGCA
GCGCGGCTATCGTGGCTGGCCACGACGGGCGTTCCTTGCGCAGCTGTGCTCGACGTTGTCACTGAAGCGG
GAAGGGACTGGCTGCTATTGGGCGAAGTGCCGGGGCAGGATCTCCTGTCATCTCACCTTGCTCCTGCCGA
GAAAGTATCCATCATGGCTGATGCAATGCGGCGGCTGCATACGCTTGATCCGGCTACCTGCCCATTCGAC
CACCAAGCGAAACATCGCATCGAGCGAGCACGTACTCGGATGGAAGCCGGTCTTGTCGATCAGGATGATC
TGGACGAAGAGCATCAGGGGCTCGCGCCAGCCGAACTGTTCGCCAGGCTCAAGGCGCGCATGCCCGACGG
CGAGGATCTCGTCGTGACCCATGGCGATGCCTGCTTGCCGAATATCATGGTGGAAAATGGCCGCTTTTCT
GGATTCATCGACTGTGGCCGGCTGGGTGTGGCGGACCGCTATCAGGACATAGCGTTGGCTACCCGTGATA
TTGCTGAAGAGCTTGGCGGCGAATGGGCTGACCGCTTCCTCGTGCTTTACGGTATCGCCGCTCCCGATTC
GCAGCGCATCGCCTTCTATCGCCTTCTTGACGAGTTCTTCTGAGCGGGACTCTGGGGTTCGAAATGACCG
ACCAAGCGACGCCCAACCTGCCATCACGAGATTTCGATTCCACCGCCGCCTTCTATGAAAGGTTGGGCTT
CGGAATCGTTTTCCGGGACGCCGGCTGGATGATCCTCCAGCGCGGGGATCTCATGCTGGAGTTCTTCGCC
CACCCCAACTTGTTTATTGCAGCTTATAATGGTTACAAATAAAGCAATAGCATCACAAATTTCACAAATA
AAGCATTTTTTTCACTGCATTCTAGTTGTGGTTTGTCCAAACTCATCAATGTATCTTATCATGTCTGTAT
ACCGTCGACCTCTAGCTAGAGCTTGGCGTAATCATGGTCATAGCTGTTTCCTGTGTGAAATTGTTATCCG
CTCACAATTCCACACAACATACGAGCCGGAAGCATAAAGTGTAAAGCCTGGGGTGCCTAATGAGTGAGCT
AACTCACATTAATTGCGTTGCGCTCACTGCCCGCTTTCCAGTCGGGAAACCTGTCGTGCCAGCTGCATTA
ATGAATCGGCCAACGCGCGGGGAGAGGCGGTTTGCGTATTGGGCGCTCTTCCGCTTCCTCGCTCACTGAC
TCGCTGCGCTCGGTCGTTCGGCTGCGGCGAGCGGTATCAGCTCACTCAAAGGCGGTAATACGGTTATCCA
CAGAATCAGGGGATAACGCAGGAAAGAACATGTGAGCAAAAGGCCAGCAAAAGGCCAGGAACCGTAAAAA
GGCCGCGTTGCTGGCGTTTTTCCATAGGCTCCGCCCCCCTGACGAGCATCACAAAAATCGACGCTCAAGT
CAGAGGTGGCGAAACCCGACAGGACTATAAAGATACCAGGCGTTTCCCCCTGGAAGCTCCCTCGTGCGCT
CTCCTGTTCCGACCCTGCCGCTTACCGGATACCTGTCCGCCTTTCTCCCTTCGGGAAGCGTGGCGCTTTC
TCATAGCTCACGCTGTAGGTATCTCAGTTCGGTGTAGGTCGTTCGCTCCAAGCTGGGCTGTGTGCACGAA
CCCCCCGTTCAGCCCGACCGCTGCGCCTTATCCGGTAACTATCGTCTTGAGTCCAACCCGGTAAGACACG
ACTTATCGCCACTGGCAGCAGCCACTGGTAACAGGATTAGCAGAGCGAGGTATGTAGGCGGTGCTACAGA
GTTCTTGAAGTGGTGGCCTAACTACGGCTACACTAGAAGAACAGTATTTGGTATCTGCGCTCTGCTGAAG
CCAGTTACCTTCGGAAAAAGAGTTGGTAGCTCTTGATCCGGCAAACAAACCACCGCTGGTAGCGGTGGTT
TTTTTGTTTGCAAGCAGCAGATTACGCGCAGAAAAAAAGGATCTCAAGAAGATCCTTTGATCTTTTCTAC
GGGGTCTGACGCTCAGTGGAACGAAAACTCACGTTAAGGGATTTTGGTCATGAGATTATCAAAAAGGATC
TTCACCTAGATCCTTTTAAATTAAAAATGAAGTTTTAAATCAATCTAAAGTATATATGAGTAAACTTGGT
CTGACAGTTACCAATGCTTAATCAGTGAGGCACCTATCTCAGCGATCTGTCTATTTCGTTCATCCATAGT
TGCCTGACTCCCCGTCGTGTAGATAACTACGATACGGGAGGGCTTACCATCTGGCCCCAGTGCTGCAATG
ATACCGCGAGACCCACGCTCACCGGCTCCAGATTTATCAGCAATAAACCAGCCAGCCGGAAGGGCCGAGC
GCAGAAGTGGTCCTGCAACTTTATCCGCCTCCATCCAGTCTATTAATTGTTGCCGGGAAGCTAGAGTAAG
TAGTTCGCCAGTTAATAGTTTGCGCAACGTTGTTGCCATTGCTACAGGCATCGTGGTGTCACGCTCGTCG
TTTGGTATGGCTTCATTCAGCTCCGGTTCCCAACGATCAAGGCGAGTTACATGATCCCCCATGTTGTGCA
AAAAAGCGGTTAGCTCCTTCGGTCCTCCGATCGTTGTCAGAAGTAAGTTGGCCGCAGTGTTATCACTCAT
GGTTATGGCAGCACTGCATAATTCTCTTACTGTCATGCCATCCGTAAGATGCTTTTCTGTGACTGGTGAG
TACTCAACCAAGTCATTCTGAGAATAGTGTATGCGGCGACCGAGTTGCTCTTGCCCGGCGTCAATACGGG
ATAATACCGCGCCACATAGCAGAACTTTAAAAGTGCTCATCATTGGAAAACGTTCTTCGGGGCGAAAACT
CTCAAGGATCTTACCGCTGTTGAGATCCAGTTCGATGTAACCCACTCGTGCACCCAACTGATCTTCAGCA
TCTTTTACTTTCACCAGCGTTTCTGGGTGAGCAAAAACAGGAAGGCAAAATGCCGCAAAAAAGGGAATAA
GGGCGACACGGAAATGTTGAATACTCATACTCTTCCTTTTTCAATATTATTGAAGCATTTATCAGGGTTA
TTGTCTCATGAGCGGATACATATTTGAATGTATTTAGAAAAATAAACAAATAGGGGTTCCGCGCACATTT
CCCCGAAAAGTGCCACCTGACGTCGACGGATCGGGAGATCTCCCGATCCCCTATGGTGCACTCTCAGTAC
AATCTGCTCTGATGCCGCATAGTTAAGCCAGTATCTGCTCCCTGCTTGTGTGTTGGAGGTCGCTGAGTAG
TGCGCGAGCAAAATTTAAGCTACAACAAGGCAAGGCTTGACCGACAATTGCATGAAGAATCTGCTTAGGG
TTAGGCGTTTTGCGCTGCTTCGCGATGTACGGGCCAGATATACGCGTTGACATTGATTATTGACTAGTTA
TTAATAGTAATCAATTACGGGGTCATTAGTTCATAGCCCATATATGGAGTTCCGCGTTACATAACTTACG
GTAAATGGCCCGCCTGGCTGACCGCCCAACGACCCCCGCCCATTGACGTCAATAATGACGTATGTTCCCA
TAGTAACGCCAATAGGGACTTTCCATTGACGTCAATGGGTGGAGTATTTACGGTAAACTGCCCACTTGGC
AGTACATCAAGTGTATCATATGCCAAGTACGCCCCCTATTGACGTCAATGACGGTAAATGGCCCGCCTGG
CATTATGCCCAGTACATGACCTTATGGGACTTTCCTACTTGGCAGTACATCTACGTATTAGTCATCGCTA
TTACCATGGTGATGCGGTTTTGGCAGTACATCAATGGGCGTGGATAGCGGTTTGACTCACGGGGATTTCC
AAGTCTCCACCCCATTGACGTCAATGGGAGTTTGTTTTGGCACCAAAATCAACGGGACTTTCCAAAATGT
CGTAACAACTCCGCCCCATTGACGCAAATGGGCGGTAGGCGTGTACGGTGGGAGGTCTATATAAGCAGAG
CTCTCTGGCTAACTAGAGAACCCACTGCTTACTGGCTTATCGAAATTAATACGACTCACTATAGGGAGAC
CCAAGCTGGCTAGCGCCACCATGGCCGTCATGGCGCCCCGAACCCTCGTCCTGCTACTCTCGGGGGCCCT
GGCCCTGACCCAGACCTGGGCGGGCTCCGACTACAAGGACGATGATGACAAGGGAGGATCCGCCCCATTG
TGCCTGTCACAGCAACTTAGGATGAAGGGGGACTACGTGCTGGGGGGGCTGTTCCCCCTGGGCGAGGCCG
AGGAGGCTGGCCTCCGCAGCCGGACACGGCCCAGCAGCCCTGTGTGCACCAGGTTCTCCTCAAACGGCCT
GCTCTGGGCACTGGCCATGAAAATGGCCGTGGAGGAGATCAACAACAAGTCGGATCTGCTGCCCGGGCTG
CGCCTGGGCTACGACCTCTTTGATACGTGCTCGGAGCCTGTGGTGGCCATGAAGCCCAGCCTCATGTTCC
TGGCCAAGGCAGGCAGCCGCGACATCGCCGCCTACTGCAACTACACGCAGTACCAGCCCCGTGTGCTGGC
TGTCATCGGGCCCCACTCGTCAGAGCTCGCCATGGTCACCGGCAAGTTCTTCAGCTTCTTCCTCATGCCC
CAGGTCAGCTACGGTGCTAGCATGGAGCTGCTGAGCGCCCGGGAGACCTTCCCCTCCTTCTTCCGCACCG
TGCCCAGCGACCGTGTGCAGCTGACGGCCGCCGCGGAGCTGCTGCAGGAGTTCGGCTGGAACTGGGTGGC
CGCCCTGGGCAGCGACGACGAGTACGGCCGGCAGGGCCTGAGCATCTTCTCGGCCCTGGCCGCGGCACGC
GGCATCTGCATCGCGCACGAGGGCCTGGTGCCGCTGCCCCGTGCCGATGACTCGCGGCTGGGGAAGGTGC
AGGACGTCCTGCACCAGGTGAACCAGAGCAGCGTGCAGGTGGTGCTGCTGTTCGCCTCCGTGCACGCCGC
CCACGCCCTCTTCAACTACAGCATCAGCAGCAGGCTCTCGCCCAAGGTGTGGGTGGCCAGCGAGGCCTGG
CTGACCTCTGACCTGGTCATGGGGCTGCCCGGCATGGCCCAGATGGGCACGGTGCTTGGCTTCCTCCAGA
GGGGTGCCCAGCTGCACGAGTTCCCCCAGTACGTGAAGACGCACCTGGCCCTGGCCACCGACCCGGCCTT
CTGCTCTGCCCTGGGCGAGAGGGAGCAGGGTCTGGAGGAGGACGTGGTGGGCCAGCGCTGCCCGCAGTGT
GACTGCATCACGCTGCAGAACGTGAGCGCAGGGCTAAATCACCACCAGACGTTCTCTGTCTACGCAGCTG
TGTATAGCGTGGCCCAGGCCCTGCACAACACTCTTCAGTGCAACGCCTCAGGCTGCCCCGCGCAGGACCC
CGTGAAGCCCTGGCAGCTCCTGGAGAACATGTACAACCTGACCTTCCACGTGGGCGGGCTGCCGCTGCGG
TTCGACAGCAGCGGAAACGTGGACATGGAGTACGACCTGAAGCTGTGGGTGTGGCAGGGCTCAGTGCCCA
GGCTCCACGACGTGGGCAGGTTCAACGGCAGCCTCAGGACAGAGCGCCTGAAGATCCGCTGGCACACGTC
TGACAACCAGAAGCCCGTGTCCCGGTGCTCGCGGCAGTGCCAGGAGGGCCAGGTGCGCCGGGTCAAGGGG
TTCCACTCCTGCTGCTACGACTGTGTGGACTGCGAGGCGGGCAGCTACCGGCAAAACCCAGACGACATCG
CCTGCACCTTTTGTGGCCAGGATGAGTGGTCCCCGGAGCGAAGCACACGCTGCTTCCGCCGCAGGTCTCG
GTTCCTGGCATGGGGCGAGCCGGCTGTGCTGCTGCTGCTCCTGCTGCTGAGCCTGGCGCTGGGCCTTGTG
CTGGCTGCTTTGGGGCTGTTCGTTCACCATCGGGACAGCCCACTGGTTCAGGCCTCGGGGGGGCCCCTGG
CCTGCTTTGGCCTGGTGTGCCTGGGCCTGGTCTGCCTCAGCGTCCTCCTGTTCCCTGGCCAGCCCAGCCC
TGCCCGATGCCTGGCCCAGCAGCCCTTGTCCCACCTCCCGCTCACGGGCTGCCTGAGCACACTCTTCCTG
CAGGCGGCCGAGATCTTCGTGGAGTCAGAACTGCCTCTGAGCTGGGCAGACCGGCTGAGTGGCTGCCTGC
GGGGGCCCTGGGCCTGGCTGGTGGTGCTGCTGGCCATGCTGGTGGAGGTCGCACTGTGCACCTGGTACCT
GGTGGCCTTCCCGCCGGAGGTGGTGACGGACTGGCACATGCTGCCCACGGAGGCGCTGGTGCACTGCCGC
ACACGCTCCTGGGTCAGCTTCGGCCTAGCGCACGCCACCAATGCCACGCTGGCCTTTCTCTGCTTCCTGG
GCACTTTCCTGGTGCGGAGCCAGCCGGGCCGCTACAACCGTGCCCGTGGCCTCACCTTTGCCATGCTGGC
CTACTTCATCACCTGGGTCTCCTTTGTGCCCCTCCTGGCCAATGTGCAGGTGGTCCTCAGGCCCGCCGTG
CAGATGGGCGCCCTCCTGCTCTGTGTCCTGGGCATCCTGGCTGCCTTCCACCTGCCCAGGTGTTACCTGC
TCATGCGGCAGCCAGGGCTCAACACCCCCGAGTTCTTCCTGGGAGGGGGCCCTGGGGATGCCCAAGGCCA
GAATGACGGGAACACAGGAAATCAGGGGAAACATGAGTGA
Features (pLannotate 1.2.2; 22 found; start..end, strand, type, name):
     44..268     +  polyA_signal   bGH poly(A) signal: bovine growth hormone polyadenylation signal
    272..293     +  promoter       SV40 promoter (fragment): SV40 enhancer and early promoter
    314..742     +  rep_origin     f1 ori (sequence partly withheld): f1 bacteriophage origin of replication; arrow indicates direction of (+) strand synthesis
    756..1085    +  promoter       SV40 promoter: SV40 enhancer and early promoter
   1152..1943    +  CDS            neo: KKA2_KLEPN - Also known as kan, nptII. Experimental evidence at protein level: Swiss-Prot protein existence level 1. Resistance to kanamycin, neomycin, paromomycin, ribostamycin, butirosin and gentamicin B. From Klebsiella pneumoniae.
   1967..2125    +  CDS            ble (fragment): BLE_KLEPN - Experimental evidence at protein level: Swiss-Prot protein existence level 1. Binding protein with a strong affinity to the bleomycin family of antibiotics. Binds to CL990; an antimitotic-antibiotic compound. From Klebsiella pneumoniae.
   2120..2241    +  polyA_signal   SV40 poly(A) signal: SV40 polyadenylation signal
   2314..2330    -  protein_bind   lac operator: The lac repressor binds to the lac operator to inhibit transcription in E. coli. This inhibition can be relieved by adding lactose or isopropyl-β-D-thiogalactopyranoside (IPTG). lac repressor encoded by lacI
   2338..2368    -  promoter       lac promoter: promoter for the E. coli lac operon
   2383..2404    -  protein_bind   CAP binding site: CAP binding activates transcription in the presence of cAMP. E. coli catabolite activator protein
   2417..2509    -  CDS            lacI (fragment): lac repressor; lacI; The lac repressor binds to the lac operator to inhibit transcription in E. coli. This inhibition can be relieved by adding lactose or isopropyl-β-D-thiogalactopyranoside (IPTG).
   2692..3280    -  rep_origin     ori: high-copy-number ColE1/pMB1/pBR322/pUC origin of replication
   3451..4311    -  CDS            AmpR: β-lactamase; bla; confers resistance to ampicillin, carbenicillin, and related antibiotics
   4312..4416    -  promoter       AmpR promoter: bla
   4475..4527    -  misc_feature   bom (fragment): basis of mobility region from pBR322
   4682..5061    +  enhancer       CMV enhancer: human cytomegalovirus immediate early enhancer
   5062..5265    +  promoter       CMV promoter: human cytomegalovirus (CMV) immediate early promoter
   5261..5294    +  LTR            5' LTR (truncated) (fragment): truncated 5' long terminal repeat (LTR) from HIV-1
   5310..5328    +  promoter       T7 promoter: promoter for bacteriophage T7 RNA polymerase
   5354..5431    +  CDS            HLA-A (fragment): HLAA_HUMAN - Also known as HLAA. Experimental evidence at protein level: Swiss-Prot protein existence level 1. Allele A*74:01: Presents immunodominant HIV-1 epitopes derived from gag-pol (GQMVHQAISPR, QIYPGIKVR) and rev (RQIHSISER), carrying an aliphatic residue at position 2 and Arg anchor residue at the C-terminus. May contribute to viral load control in chronic HIV-1 infection. From Homo sapiens (Human).
   5432..5456    +  CDS            3xFLAG (fragment): three tandem FLAG® epitope tags
   5456..7960    +  CDS            TAS1R3: TS1R3_HUMAN - Also known as T1R3, TR3. Experimental evidence at protein level: Swiss-Prot protein existence level 1. Putative taste receptor. TAS1R1/TAS1R3 responds to the umami taste stimulus (the taste of monosodium glutamate). TAS1R2/TAS1R3 recognizes diverse natural and synthetic sweeteners. TAS1R3 is essential for the recognition and response to the disaccharide trehalose (By similarity). Sequence differences within and between species can significantly influence the selectivity and specificity of taste responses. From Homo sapiens (Human).
