[The description below was written by a language model from this plasmid's Addgene catalogue record and pLannotate feature annotations shown in this document.]
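Description:
pcDNA3.1(+)-HLA-Flag-natT1R3 is a mammalian expression plasmid built on the pcDNA3.1(+) backbone that encodes an epitope-tagged form of the human taste receptor subunit T1R3 (TAS1R3). It is propagated in E. coli as a high-copy plasmid through a ColE1/pUC-type origin with ampicillin selection (AmpR under its own bla promoter). It also carries an f1 origin for single-stranded DNA production. For selection in mammalian cells, an SV40 early promoter drives the neomycin phosphotransferase gene, followed by an SV40 polyadenylation signal, which allows stable lines to be selected with G418.

The expression cassette uses the human CMV immediate-early enhancer and promoter, with a T7 promoter just upstream of the insert and the bovine growth hormone polyadenylation signal downstream. The insert was cloned between NheI and XhoI. Its open reading frame begins with the signal peptide of the HLA class I A-2 alpha chain, followed by a FLAG epitope; the automated annotation labels this short stretch as a 3xFLAG fragment, which is consistent with a single FLAG tag. Residues 21–852 of human T1R3 follow, so the native leader has apparently been replaced by the HLA one. This design should direct the receptor into the secretory pathway and place the FLAG tag at the extracellular N-terminus of the mature protein, where surface-expressed receptor can be detected with antibody. Small annotated hits such as the HIV-1 LTR, ble and lacI fragments are probably backbone remnants or annotation artefacts rather than functional parts.

T1R3 pairs with T1R2 or T1R1 to form the sweet and umami class C GPCRs. The associated publication concerns co-trafficking of sweet taste receptor subunits, which suggests use in surface-expression and dimer-assembly studies. The depositor and sequencing-derived records differ by only three nucleotides in length and carry the same annotations.
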