Addgene plasmid #113950: pcDNA3.1(+)-HLA-Flag-natT1R3
Purpose: mammalian expression plasmid for FLAG-tagged human T1R3 with signal peptide of HLA class I histocompatibility antigen A-2 alpha chain
Depositing lab: Erik Procko. Depositing organization: University of Illinois at Urbana-Champaign. Publication: Structural architecture of a dimeric class C GPCR based on co-trafficking of sweet taste receptor subunits. Park J, Selvam B, Sanematsu K, Shigemura N, Shukla D, Procko E. J Biol Chem. 2019 Feb 5. pii: RA118.006173. doi: 10.1074/jbc.RA118.006173. PubMed 30723160.
Backbone
  Vector backbone: pcDNA3.1(+)
  Backbone manufacturer: invitrogen
  Backbone size w/o insert (bp): 5344
  Vector type: Mammalian Expression
  Selectable markers: Neomycin (select with G418)
Growth in bacteria
  Bacterial resistance: Ampicillin, 100 μg/mL
  Growth temperature: 37°C
  Growth strain: DH5alpha
  Copy number: High Copy
Gene/Insert
  Gene/Insert name: T1R3 (alt name: hT1R3)
  Species: H. sapiens (human)
  Insert size (bp): 2622
  Mutation: residues 21-852
  GenBank ID: NM_152228.2
  Entrez Gene: TAS1R3 (a.k.a. T1R3)
  Tag / fusion protein: Signal/leader sequence from HLA class I histocompatibility antigen A-2 alpha chain (HLA) (N terminal on insert); FLAG (N terminal on insert)
  Cloning method: Restriction Enzyme; 5′ cloning site NheI (not destroyed); 3′ cloning site XhoI (not destroyed)
  Sequencing primers: 5′ CMV_fwd; 3′ BGH_rev
Terms and licenses: Academic/Nonprofit Terms; Industry Terms: Not Available to Industry
How to cite: pcDNA3.1(+)-HLA-Flag-natT1R3 was a gift from Erik Procko (Addgene plasmid # 113950 ; http://n2t.net/addgene:113950 ; RRID:Addgene_113950)
